>Addgene plasmid #176206 | CAG.3xHalo-GFP-SPC25 | addgene full sequence | sequence record 348685 | Addgene NGS Result
CGGGGCTCCGTACGGGGCGTGGCGCGGGGCTCGCCGTGCCGGGCGGGGGGTGGCGGCAGGTGGGGGTGCC
GGGCGGGGCGGGGCCGCCTCGGGCCGGGGAGGGCTCGGGGGAGGGGCGCGGCGGCCCCCGGAGCGCCGGC
GGCTGTCGAGGCGCGGCGAGCCGCAGCCATTGCCTTTTATGGTAATCGTGCGAGAGGGCGCAGGGACTTC
CTTTGTCCCAAATCTGTGCGGAGCCGAAATCTGGGAGGCGCCGCCGCACCCCCTCTAGCGGGCGCGGGGC
GAAGCGGTGCGGCGCCGGCAGGAAGGAAATGGGCGGGGAGGGCCTTCGTGCGTCGCCGCGCCGCCGTCCC
CTTCTCCCTCTCCAGCCTCGGGGCTGTCCGCGGGAGGACGGCTGCCTTCGGGGGGGACGGGGCAGGGCGG
GGTTCGGCTTCTGGCGTGTGACCGGCGGCTCTAGAGCCTCTGCTAACCATGTTCATGCCTTCTTCTTTTT
CCTACAGCTCCTGGGCAACGTGCTGGTTATTGTGCTGTCTCATCATTTTGGCAAAGAATTGCTCGACCAC
CGGCGCGCCACAATGGCAGAGATCGGTACTGGCTTCCCATTCGATCCCCATTACGTGGAAGTCCTGGGCG
AACGCATGCACTATGTCGATGTTGGTCCGCGCGACGGCACCCCTGTGCTGTTCCTGCATGGTAACCCGAC
CTCCTCCTATGTGTGGCGCAACATTATCCCGCACGTTGCACCGACCCATCGCTGTATTGCTCCAGATCTG
ATCGGTATGGGCAAGTCCGACAAGCCAGACCTGGGTTACTTCTTTGACGATCACGTCCGCTTTATGGATG
CCTTTATCGAGGCCCTGGGTCTGGAAGAAGTCGTCCTGGTCATTCATGACTGGGGCTCCGCTCTGGGTTT
TCACTGGGCCAAACGCAATCCAGAACGCGTCAAAGGTATCGCATTTATGGAATTCATTCGCCCTATCCCG
ACCTGGGACGAATGGCCAGAGTTTGCCCGCGAAACCTTCCAGGCCTTTCGCACCACCGACGTCGGCCGCA
AACTGATCATTGATCAGAATGTTTTTATTGAGGGTACGCTGCCGATGGGTGTCGTCCGCCCGCTGACTGA
GGTCGAGATGGATCATTATCGCGAGCCGTTTCTGAATCCTGTTGATCGCGAGCCACTGTGGCGCTTTCCA
AACGAACTGCCAATCGCCGGTGAACCAGCGAACATTGTCGCGCTGGTCGAAGAGTACATGGATTGGCTGC
ACCAGTCCCCTGTCCCGAAACTGCTGTTCTGGGGCACCCCAGGCGTTCTGATTCCACCGGCCGAAGCCGC
TCGCCTGGCCAAGAGCCTGCCTAACTGCAAAGCTGTGGACATTGGCCCGGGTCTGAATCTGCTGCAAGAG
GACAATCCGGACCTGATTGGCAGCGAGATTGCGCGCTGGCTGTCGACGCTCGAGATCTCCGGCGCTTCGA
ATTCTGCAGTCGACGGTACCGCAGAAATTGGTACTGGCTTTCCATTTGACCCCCACTATGTGGAGGTCCT
GGGCGAGCGCATGCATTACGTCGACGTTGGTCCGCGCGATGGCACCCCTGTGCTGTTTCTGCACGGTAAT
CCGACCTCCTCCTACGTGTGGCGCAATATCATTCCGCATGTTGCACCGACCCACCGCTGCATCGCTCCAG
ACCTGATTGGTATGGGCAAATCCGATAAACCAGATCTGGGTTATTTTTTCGATGACCATGTCCGCTTCAT
GGACGCCTTCATTGAAGCCCTGGGTCTGGAGGAGGTCGTCCTGGTCATCCACGATTGGGGCTCCGCTCTG
GGTTTCCATTGGGCCAAGCGCAACCCAGAGCGCGTCAAGGGTATTGCATTCATGGAGTTTATCCGCCCTA
TTCCGACCTGGGACGAGTGGCCAGAATTCGCCCGCGAGACCTTTCAGGCCTTCCGCACCACCGATGTCGG
CCGCAAGCTGATTATCGACCAGAACGTTTTCATCGAAGGTACGCTGCCGATGGGTGTCGTCCGCCCGCTG
ACTGAAGTCGAAATGGACCACTACCGCGAACCGTTCCTGAACCCTGTTGACCGCGAACCACTGTGGCGCT
TCCCAAATGAGCTGCCAATTGCCGGTGAGCCAGCGAATATCGTCGCGCTGGTCGAGGAATATATGGACTG
GCTGCATCAGTCCCCTGTCCCGAAGCTGCTGTTTTGGGGCACCCCAGGCGTTCTGATCCCACCGGCCGAG
GCCGCTCGCCTGGCCAAAAGCCTGCCTAATTGCAAGGCTGTGGATATCGGCCCGGGTCTGAACCTGCTGC
AAGAAGATAACCCGGATCTGATCGGCAGCGAAATCGCGCGCTGGCTGTCGACGCTCGAAATTTCCGGCAG
TGCTGGTAGTGCTGGTGAATTGATGCGCGCCACCATGGCAGAAATCGGTACTGGCTTTCCATTCGACCCC
CATTATGTGGAAGTCCTGGGCGAGCGCATGCACTACGTCGATGTTGGTCCGCGCGATGGCACCCCTGTGC
TGTTCCTGCACGGTAACCCGACCTCCTCCTACGTGTGGCGCAACATCATCCCGCATGTTGCACCGACCCA
TCGCTGCATTGCTCCAGACCTGATCGGTATGGGCAAATCCGACAAACCAGACCTGGGTTATTTCTTCGAC
GACCACGTCCGCTTCATGGATGCCTTCATCGAAGCCCTGGGTCTGGAAGAGGTCGTCCTGGTCATTCACG
ACTGGGGCTCCGCTCTGGGTTTCCACTGGGCCAAGCGCAATCCAGAGCGCGTCAAAGGTATTGCATTTAT
GGAGTTCATCCGCCCTATCCCGACCTGGGACGAATGGCCAGAATTTGCCCGCGAGACCTTCCAGGCCTTC
CGCACCACCGACGTCGGCCGCAAGCTGATCATCGATCAGAACGTTTTTATCGAGGGTACGCTGCCGATGG
GTGTCGTCCGCCCGCTGACTGAAGTCGAGATGGACCATTACCGCGAGCCGTTCCTGAATCCTGTTGACCG
CGAGCCACTGTGGCGCTTCCCAAACGAGCTGCCAATCGCCGGTGAGCCAGCGAACATCGTCGCGCTGGTC
GAAGAATACATGGACTGGCTGCACCAGTCCCCTGTCCCGAAGCTGCTGTTCTGGGGCACCCCAGGCGTTC
TGATCCCACCGGCCGAAGCCGCTCGCCTGGCCAAAAGCCTGCCTAACTGCAAGGCTGTGGACATCGGCCC
GGGTCTGAATCTGCTGCAAGAAGACAACCCGGACCTGATCGGCAGCGAGATCGCGCGCTGGCTGTCGACG
CTCGAGATTTCCGGTTACGTAGCCACCATGGTGAGCAAGGGCGAGGAGCTGTTCACCGGGGTGGTGCCCA
TCCTGGTCGAGCTGGACGGCGACGTAAACGGCCACAAGTTCAGCGTGTCCGGCGAGGGCGAGGGCGATGC
CACCTACGGCAAGCTGACCCTGAAGTTCATCTGCACCACCGGCAAGCTGCCCGTGCCCTGGCCCACCCTC
GTGACCACCCTGACCTACGGCGTGCAGTGCTTCAGCCGCTACCCCGACCACATGAAGCAGCACGACTTCT
TCAAGTCCGCCATGCCCGAAGGCTACGTCCAGGAGCGCACCATCTTCTTCAAGGACGACGGCAACTACAA
GACCCGCGCCGAGGTGAAGTTCGAGGGCGACACCCTGGTGAACCGCATCGAGCTGAAGGGCATCGACTTC
AAGGAGGACGGCAACATCCTGGGGCACAAGCTGGAGTACAACTACAACAGCCACAACGTCTATATCATGG
CCGACAAGCAGAAGAACGGCATCAAGGTGAACTTCAAGATCCGCCACAACATCGAGGACGGCAGCGTGCA
GCTCGCCGACCACTACCAGCAGAACACCCCCATCGGCGACGGCCCCGTGCTGCTGCCCGACAACCACTAC
CTGAGCACCCAGTCCGCCCTGAGCAAAGACCCCAACGAGAAGCGCGATCACATGGTCCTGCTGGAGTTCG
TGACCGCCGCCGGGATCACTCTCGGCATGGACGAGCTGTACAAGTCCGGACTCAGATCCCATATGGTAGA
GGACGAACTGGCACTTTTCGATAAAAGCATAAATGAATTTTGGAATAAATTCAAAAGTACGGACACCTCC
TGTCAGATGGCGGGACTAAGAGATACCTACAAGGATTCCATCAAAGCATTTGCAGAAAAGCTGTCTGTGA
AATTAAAGGAAGAAGAACGAATGGTTGAGATGTTTCTGGAATATCAAAATCAGATCAGCAGGCAAAATAA
GCTCATTCAAGAAAAAAAGGATAACTTGTTAAAATTGATTGCTGAAGTAAAAGGCAAAAAGCAGGAATTG
GAAGTACTGACTGCAAATATCCAGGATCTTAAGGAAGAATATTCTAGGAAGAAGGAAACTATTTCTACTG
CTAATAAAGCGAATGCAGAGAGGTTGAAAAGGCTGCAGAAATCTGCAGACTTGTATAAAGATCGACTTGG
ACTAGAAATTCGAAAAATTTATGGTGAGAAATTGCAGTTTATTTTCACTAATATTGACCCTAAGAATCCT
GAGAGCCCATTTATGTTTTCCTTACATCTCAATGAAGCAAGGGACTATGAAGTGTCAGATAGTGCCCCTC
ATCTTGAGGGCCTAGCAGAATTTCAAGAGAATGTAAGGAAGACCAACAATTTTTCAGCTTTTCTTGCCAA
TGTTCGGAAAGCTTTTACTGCCACGGTTTATAATTAAGCGGCCGCAATTCACTCCTCAGGTGCAGGCTGC
CTATCAGAAGGTGGTGGCTGGTGTGGCCAATGCCCTGGCTCACAAATACCACTGAGATCTTTTTCCCTCT
GCCAAAAATTATGGGGACATCATGAAGCCCCTTGAGCATCTGACTTCTGGCTAATAAAGGAAATTTATTT
TCATTGCAATAGTGTGTTGGAATTTTTTGTGTCTCTCACTCGGAAGGACATATGGGAGGGCAAATCATTT
AAAACATCAGAATGAGTATTTGGTTTAGAGTTTGGCAACATATGCCCATATGCTGGCTGCCATGAACAAA
GGTTGGCTATAAAGAGGTCATCAGTATATGAAACAGCCCCCTGCTGTCCATTCCTTATTCCATAGAAAAG
CCTTGACTTGAGGTTAGATTTTTTTTATATTTTGTTTTGTGTTATTTTTTTCTTTAACATCCCTAAAATT
TTCCTTACATGTTTTACTAGCCAGATTTTTCCTCCTCTCCTGACTACTCCCAGTCATAGCTGTCCCTCTT
CTCTTATGGAGATCCCTCGACCTGCACCGTCGAGCTAGCATATGGATCCATATAACTTCGTATAATGTAT
GCTATACGAAGTTATTACGATACCGTCAACTTGTTTATTGCAGCTTATAATGGTTACAAATAAAGCAATA
GCATCACAAATTTCACAAATAAAGCATTTTTTTCACTGCATTCTAGTTGTGGTTTGTCCAAACTCATCAA
TGTATCTTAGGTACCCAGCTTTTGTTCCCTTTAGTGAGGGTTAATTGCGCGCTTGGCGTAATCATGGTCA
TAGCTGTTTCCTGTGTGAAATTGTTATCCGCTCACAATTCCACACAACATACGAGCCGGAAGCATAAAGT
GTAAAGCCTGGGGTGCCTAATGAGTGAGCTAACTCACATTAATTGCGTTGCGCTCACTGCCCGCTTTCCA
GTCGGGAAACCTGTCGTGCCAGCTGCATTAATGAATCGGCCAACGCGCGGGGAGAGGCGGTTTGCGTATT
GGGCGCTCTTCCGCTTCCTCGCTCACTGACTCGCTGCGCTCGGTCGTTCGGCTGCGGCGAGCGGTATCAG
CTCACTCAAAGGCGGTAATACGGTTATCCACAGAATCAGGGGATAACGCAGGAAAGAACATGTGAGCAAA
AGGCCAGCAAAAGGCCAGGAACCGTAAAAAGGCCGCGTTGCTGGCGTTTTTCCATAGGCTCCGCCCCCCT
GACGAGCATCACAAAAATCGACGCTCAAGTCAGAGGTGGCGAAACCCGACAGGACTATAAAGATACCAGG
CGTTTCCCCCTGGAAGCTCCCTCGTGCGCTCTCCTGTTCCGACCCTGCCGCTTACCGGATACCTGTCCGC
CTTTCTCCCTTCGGGAAGCGTGGCGCTTTCTCATAGCTCACGCTGTAGGTATCTCAGTTCGGTGTAGGTC
GTTCGCTCCAAGCTGGGCTGTGTGCACGAACCCCCCGTTCAGCCCGACCGCTGCGCCTTATCCGGTAACT
ATCGTCTTGAGTCCAACCCGGTAAGACACGACTTATCGCCACTGGCAGCAGCCACTGGTAACAGGATTAG
CAGAGCGAGGTATGTAGGCGGTGCTACAGAGTTCTTGAAGTGGTGGCCTAACTACGGCTACACTAGAAGA
ACAGTATTTGGTATCTGCGCTCTGCTGAAGCCAGTTACCTTCGGAAAAAGAGTTGGTAGCTCTTGATCCG
GCAAACAAACCACCGCTGGTAGCGGTGGTTTTTTTGTTTGCAAGCAGCAGATTACGCGCAGAAAAAAAGG
ATCTCAAGAAGATCCTTTGATCTTTTCTACGGGGTCTGACGCTCAGTGGAACGAAAACTCACGTTAAGGG
ATTTTGGTCATGAGATTATCAAAAAGGATCTTCACCTAGATCCTTTTAAATTAAAAATGAAGTTTTAAAT
CAATCTAAAGTATATATGAGTAAACTTGGTCTGACAGTTACCAATGCTTAATCAGTGAGGCACCTATCTC
AGCGATCTGTCTATTTCGTTCATCCATAGTTGCCTGACTCCCCGTCGTGTAGATAACTACGATACGGGAG
GGCTTACCATCTGGCCCCAGTGCTGCAATGATACCGCGAGACCCACGCTCACCGGCTCCAGATTTATCAG
CAATAAACCAGCCAGCCGGAAGGGCCGAGCGCAGAAGTGGTCCTGCAACTTTATCCGCCTCCATCCAGTC
TATTAATTGTTGCCGGGAAGCTAGAGTAAGTAGTTCGCCAGTTAATAGTTTGCGCAACGTTGTTGCCATT
GCTACAGGCATCGTGGTGTCACGCTCGTCGTTTGGTATGGCTTCATTCAGCTCCGGTTCCCAACGATCAA
GGCGAGTTACATGATCCCCCATGTTGTGCAAAAAAGCGGTTAGCTCCTTCGGTCCTCCGATCGTTGTCAG
AAGTAAGTTGGCCGCAGTGTTATCACTCATGGTTATGGCAGCACTGCATAATTCTCTTACTGTCATGCCA
TCCGTAAGATGCTTTTCTGTGACTGGTGAGTACTCAACCAAGTCATTCTGAGAATAGTGTATGCGGCGAC
CGAGTTGCTCTTGCCCGGCGTCAATACGGGATAATACCGCGCCACATAGCAGAACTTTAAAAGTGCTCAT
CATTGGAAAACGTTCTTCGGGGCGAAAACTCTCAAGGATCTTACCGCTGTTGAGATCCAGTTCGATGTAA
CCCACTCGTGCACCCAACTGATCTTCAGCATCTTTTACTTTCACCAGCGTTTCTGGGTGAGCAAAAACAG
GAAGGCAAAATGCCGCAAAAAAGGGAATAAGGGCGACACGGAAATGTTGAATACTCATACTCTTCCTTTT
TCAATATTATTGAAGCATTTATCAGGGTTATTGTCTCATGAGCGGATACATATTTGAATGTATTTAGAAA
AATAAACAAATAGGGGTTCCGCGCACATTTCCCCGAAAAGTGCCAAGCTTAATAAACACGGAAGGAGACA
ATACCGGAAGGAACCCGCGCTATGACGGCAATAAAAAGACAGAATAAAACGCACGGGTGTTGGGTCGTTT
GTTCATAAACGCGGGGTTCGGTCCCAGGGCTGGCACTCTGTCGATACCCCACCGAGACCCCATTGGGGCC
AATACGCCCGCGTTTCTTCCTTTTCCCCACCCCACCCCCCAAGTTCGGGTGAAGGCCCAGGGCTCGCAGC
CAACGTCGGGGCGGCAGGCCCTGCCATAGCCACTGGCCCCGTGGGTTAGGGACGGGGTCCCCCATTCGAG
AATAAATAACTTCGTATAAAGTATCCTATACGAAGTTATCACCATGACCGAGTACAAGCCCACGGTGCGC
CTCGCCACCCGCGACGACGTCCCCCGGGCCGTACGCACCCTCGCCGCCGCGTTCGCCGACTACCCCGCCA
CGCGCCACACCGTCGACCCGGACCGCCACATCGAGCGGGTCACCGAGCTGCAAGAACTCTTCCTCACGCG
CGTCGGGCTCGACATCGGCAAGGTGTGGGTCGCGGACGACGGCGCCGCGGTGGCGGTCTGGACCACGCCG
GAGAGCGTCGAAGCGGGGGCGGTGTTCGCCGAGATCGGCCCGCGCATGGCCGAGTTGAGCGGTTCCCGGC
TGGCCGCGCAGCAACAGATGGAAGGCCTCCTGGCGCCGCACCGGCCCAAGGAGCCCGCGTGGTTCCTGGC
CACCGTCGGCGTCTCGCCCGACCACCAGGGCAAGGGTCTGGGCAGCGCCGTCGTGCTCCCCGGAGTGGAG
GCGGCCGAGCGCGCCGGGGTGCCCGCCTTCCTGGAGACCTCCGCGCCCCGCAACCTCCCCTTCTACGAGC
GGCTCGGCTTCACCGTCACCGCCGACGTCGAGGTGCCCGAAGGACCGCGCACCTGGTGCATGACCCGCAA
GCCCGGTGCCTGACGCCCGCCCCACGACCCGCAGCGCCCGACCGAAAGGAGCGCACGACCCCATGGCTCC
GACCGAAGCCACCCGGGGCGGCCCCGCCGACCCCGCACCCGCCCCCGAGGCCCACCGACTCTAGAGCTCG
CTGATCAGCCTCGACTGTGCCTTCTAGTTGCCAGCCATCTGTTGTTTGCCCCTCCCCCGTGCCTTCCTTG
ACCCTGGAAGGTGCCACTCCCACTGTCCTTTCCTAATAAAATGAGGAAATTGCATCGCATTGTCTGAGTA
GGTGTCATTCTATTCTGGGGGGTGGGGTGGGGCAGGACAGCAAGGGGGAGGATTGGGAAGACAATAGCAC
TAGTTATTAATAGTAATCAATTACGGGGTCATTAGTTCATAGCCCATATATGGAGTTCCGCGTTACATAA
CTTACGGTAAATGGCCCGCCTGGCTGACCGCCCAACGACCCCCGCCCATTGACGTCAATAATGACGTATG
TTCCCATAGTAACGCCAATAGGGACTTTCCATTGACGTCAATGGGTGGAGTATTTACGGTAAACTGCCCA
CTTGGCAGTACATCAAGTGTATCATATGCCAAGTACGCCCCCTATTGACGTCAATGACGGTAAATGGCCC
GCCTGGCATTATGCCCAGTACATGACCTTATGGGACTTTCCTACTTGGCAGTACATCTACGTATTAGTCA
TCGCTATTACCATGGTCGAGGTGAGCCCCACGTTCTGCTTCACTCTCCCCATCTCCCCCCCCTCCCCACC
CCCAATTTTGTATTTATTTATTTTTTAATTATTTTGTGCAGCGATGGGGGCGGGGGGGGGGGGGGGGCGC
GCGCCRGGCGGGGSGGGGSGGGGCGRGGGGSGGGGSGGGGCGAGGCGGAGAGGTGCGGCGGCAGCCAATC
AGAGCGGCGCGCTCCGAAAGTTTCCTTTTATGGCGAGGCGGCGGCGGCGGCGGCCCTATAAAAAGCGAAG
CGCGCGGCGGGCGGGAGTCGCTGCGCGCTGCCTTCGCCCCGTGCCCCGCTCCGCCGCCGCCTCGCGCCGC
CCGCCCCGGCTCTGACTGACCGCGTTACTCCCACAGGTGAGCGGGCGGGACGGCCCTTCTCCTCCGGGCT
GTAATTAGCGCTTGGTTTAATGACGGCTTGTTTCTTTTCTGTGGCTGCGTGAAAGCCTTGAGGGGCTCCG
GGAGGGCCCTTTGTGCGGGGGGAGCGGCTCGGGGGGTGCGTGCGTGTGTGTGTGCGTGGGGAGCGCCGCG
TGCGGCTCCGCGCTGCCCGGCGGCTGTGAGCGCTGCGGGCGCGGCGCGGGGCTTTGTGCGCTCCGCAGTG
TGCGCGAGGGGAGCGCGGCCGGGGGCGGTGCCCCGCGGTGCGGGGGGGGCTGCGAGGGGAACAAAGGCTG
CGTGCGGGGTGTGTGCGTGGGGGGGTGAGCAGGGGGTGTGGGCGCGTCGGTCGGGCTGCAACCCCCCCTG
CACCCCCCTCCCCGAGTTGCTGAGCACGGCCCGGCTTCGGGTG
Features (pLannotate 1.2.2; 27 found; start..end, strand, type, name):
    573..1451    +  CDS            dhaA: DHAA_PSEPV - Experimental evidence at protein level: Swiss-Prot protein existence level 1. Catalyzes hydrolytic cleavage of carbon-halogen bonds in halogenated aliphatic compounds, leading to the formation of the corresponding primary alcohols, halide ions and protons. Has a broad substrate specificity, as it is able to dehalogenate mono- and di- chlorinated and brominated alkanes (up to at least C10), and the two isomers of 1,3-dichloropropene to 3-chloroallyl alcohol; the highest activity was found with 1,2-dibromoethane, while no activity was observed with the analog 1,2-dichloroethane. Fro
   1464..1492    +  misc_feature   MCS (fragment): multiple cloning site
   1491..2366    +  CDS            dhaA: DHAA_PSEPV - Experimental evidence at protein level: Swiss-Prot protein existence level 1. Catalyzes hydrolytic cleavage of carbon-halogen bonds in halogenated aliphatic compounds, leading to the formation of the corresponding primary alcohols, halide ions and protons. Has a broad substrate specificity, as it is able to dehalogenate mono- and di- chlorinated and brominated alkanes (up to at least C10), and the two isomers of 1,3-dichloropropene to 3-chloroallyl alcohol; the highest activity was found with 1,2-dibromoethane, while no activity was observed with the analog 1,2-dichloroethane. Fro
   2415..3304    +  CDS            HaloTag® (fragment): modified bacterial dehalogenase that forms covalent bonds with chloroalkane derivatives
   3318..4034    +  CDS            EGFP: EGFP is a basic (constitutively fluorescent) green fluorescent protein published in 1996, derived from Aequorea victoria. It is reported to be a rapidly-maturing weak dimer with moderate acid sensitivity.
   4053..4724    +  CDS            SPC25: SPC25_HUMAN - Also known as SPBC25. Experimental evidence at protein level: Swiss-Prot protein existence level 1. Acts as a component of the essential kinetochore-associated NDC80 complex, which is required for chromosome segregation and spindle checkpoint activity (PubMed:14699129, PubMed:14738735). Required for kinetochore integrity and the organization of stable microtubule binding sites in the outer plate of the kinetochore (PubMed:14738735, PubMed:14699129). The NDC80 complex synergistically enhances the affinity of the SKA1 complex for microtubules and may allow the NDC80 complex to trac
   4735..4812    +  CDS            HBB (fragment): HBB_PONPY - Experimental evidence at transcript level: Swiss-Prot protein existence level 2. Involved in oxygen transport from the lung to the various peripheral tissues. From Pongo pygmaeus (Bornean orangutan).
   4883..4938    +  polyA_signal   β-globin poly(A) signal: rabbit β-globin polyadenylation signal (Gil and Proudfoot, 1987)
   5302..5335    -  protein_bind   loxP: Cre-mediated recombination occurs in the 8-bp core sequence (GCATACAT). Cre recombinase
   5348..5469    +  polyA_signal   SV40 poly(A) signal: SV40 polyadenylation signal
   5488..5506    -  promoter       T3 promoter: promoter for bacteriophage T3 RNA polymerase
   5551..5567    -  protein_bind   lac operator: The lac repressor binds to the lac operator to inhibit transcription in E. coli. This inhibition can be relieved by adding lactose or isopropyl-β-D-thiogalactopyranoside (IPTG). lac repressor encoded by lacI
   5575..5605    -  promoter       lac promoter: promoter for the E. coli lac operon
   5620..5641    -  protein_bind   CAP binding site: CAP binding activates transcription in the presence of cAMP. E. coli catabolite activator protein
   5654..5746    -  CDS            lacI (fragment): lac repressor; lacI; The lac repressor binds to the lac operator to inhibit transcription in E. coli. This inhibition can be relieved by adding lactose or isopropyl-β-D-thiogalactopyranoside (IPTG).
   5929..6517    -  rep_origin     ori: high-copy-number ColE1/pMB1/pBR322/pUC origin of replication
   6688..7548    -  CDS            AmpR: β-lactamase; bla; confers resistance to ampicillin, carbenicillin, and related antibiotics
   7549..7653    -  promoter       AmpR promoter: bla
   7726..7774    +  polyA_signal   HSV TK poly(A) signal: herpes simplex virus thymidine kinase polyadenylation signal (Cole and Stacy, 1985)
   7865..7881    -  polyA_signal   bGH poly(A) signal (fragment): bovine growth hormone polyadenylation signal
   7986..8019    -  protein_bind   lox2272: Cre-mediated recombination occurs in the 8-bp core sequence (GGATACTT). lox2272 sites are compatible with each other, but incompatible with loxP or loxN sites (Lee and Saito, 1988). Cre recombinase
   8024..8623    +  CDS            PuroR: puromycin N-acetyltransferase; pac from Streptomyces alboniger; confers resistance to puromycin
   8673..8738    +  CDS            dmpM (fragment): DMPM_STRAD - Protein inferred from homology: Swiss-Prot protein existence level 3. From Streptomyces alboniger.
   8765..8876    +  polyA_signal   bGH poly(A) signal: bovine growth hormone polyadenylation signal
   9021..9324    +  enhancer       CMV enhancer: human cytomegalovirus immediate early enhancer
   9326..9603    +  promoter       chicken β-actin promoter: No description available
   9604..497     +  intron         chimeric intron (across the origin): chimera between introns from chicken β-actin and rabbit β-globin
