[The description below was written by a language model from this plasmid's Addgene catalogue record and pLannotate feature annotations shown in this document.]
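Description:
CAG.3xHalo-GFP-SPC25 is a mammalian expression plasmid of about 10.1 kb built on the pEM791 backbone. It is designed to place a multivalent Halo-tagged anchor at kinetochores for a TMP-Halo chemical dimerization system. It is propagated in E. coli through a high-copy ColE1/pUC-type origin and selected with ampicillin via the β-lactamase gene. Puromycin is the selectable marker for mammalian cells.

The payload is driven by the CAG promoter, annotated here as the CMV enhancer, chicken β-actin promoter and chimeric β-actin/β-globin intron, which spans the numbering origin of the sequence. Downstream lies a single fusion reading frame made of three tandem copies of the HaloTag dehalogenase, followed by EGFP and then human SPC25. Two of the Halo copies are annotated by homology as the parental dhaA enzyme. The fusion is terminated by a rabbit β-globin polyadenylation signal. SPC25 is a subunit of the outer-kinetochore NDC80 complex, so the fusion localizes to kinetochores. EGFP allows its localization to be visualized. The three Halo domains covalently capture chloroalkane-bearing ligands, so a TMP-Halo dimerizer can presumably recruit a partner protein fused to the TMP-binding domain, a component not carried on this plasmid.

The puromycin N-acetyltransferase gene, with a bGH poly(A) signal, sits immediately after a lox2272 site and has no annotated promoter of its own. A loxP site lies downstream of the expression cassette. This heterospecific lox pair flanking PuroR and the CAG cassette is consistent with Cre recombinase-mediated cassette exchange into a pre-engineered genomic acceptor site that would supply the promoter for puromycin resistance, although the record does not state this explicitly.
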