Addgene plasmid #176206: CAG.3xHalo-GFP-SPC25
Purpose: Kinetochore anchor for TMP-Halo dimerization system
Depositing lab: Michael Lampson. Depositing organization: University of Pennsylvania. Publication: Tension promotes kinetochore-microtubule release by Aurora B kinase. Chen GY, Renda F, Zhang H, Gokden A, Wu DZ, Chenoweth DM, Khodjakov A, Lampson MA. J Cell Biol. 2021 Jun 7;220(6). pii: 212027. doi: 10.1083/jcb.202007030. PubMed 33904910.
Backbone
  Vector backbone: pEM791
  Vector type: Mammalian Expression
  Selectable markers: Puromycin
Growth in bacteria
  Bacterial resistance: Ampicillin, 100 μg/mL
  Growth temperature: 37°C
  Growth strain: DH5alpha
  Copy number: High Copy
Gene/Insert
  Gene/Insert name: 3xHalo-GFP-SPC25 (alt name: SPC25 anchor)
  Species: H. sapiens (human)
Terms and licenses: Academic/Nonprofit Terms; Industry Terms: Not Available to Industry
How to cite: CAG.3xHalo-GFP-SPC25 was a gift from Michael Lampson (Addgene plasmid # 176206 ; http://n2t.net/addgene:176206 ; RRID:Addgene_176206)
